>Addgene plasmid #189575 | pBbA2C_Ptet::traI | addgene full sequence | sequence record 377783 | Addgene NGS Result
TAGAAACTGCCGGAAATCGTCGTGGTATTCACTCCAGAGCGATGAAAACGTTTCAGTTTGCTCATGGAAA
ACGGTGTAACAAGGGTGAACACTATCCCATATCACCAGCTCACCGTCTTTCATTGCCATACGAAATTCCG
GATGAGCATTCATCAGGCGGGCAAGAATGTGAATAAAGGCCGGATAAAACTTGTGCTTATTTTTCTTTAC
GGTCTTTAAAAAGGCCGTAATATCCAGCTGAACGGTCTGGTTATAGGTACATTGAGCAACTGACTGAAAT
GCCTCAAAATGTTCTTTACGATGCCATTGGGATATATCAACGGTGGTATATCCAGTGATTTTTTTCTCCA
TTTTAGCTTCCTTAGCTCCTGAAAATCTCGATAACTCAAAAAATACGCCCGGTAGTGATCTTATTTCATT
ATGGTGAAAGTTGGAACCTCTTACGTGCCGATCAACGTCTCATTTTCGCCAGATATCGACGTCTTAAGAC
CCACTTTCACATTTAAGTTGTTTTTCTAATCCGCATATGATCAATTCAAGGCCGAATAAGAAGGCTGGCT
CTGCACCTTGGTGATCAAATAATTCGATAGCTTGTCGTAATAATGGCGGCATACTATCAGTAGTAGGTGT
TTCCCTTTCTTCTTTAGCGACTTGATGCTCTTGATCTTCCAATACGCAACCTAAAGTAAAATGCCCCACA
GCGCTGAGTGCATATAATGCATTCTCTAGTGAAAAACCTTGTTGGCATAAAAAGGCTAATTGATTTTCGA
GAGTTTCATACTGTTTTTCTGTAGGCCGTGTACCTAAATGTACTTTTGCTCCATCGCGATGACTTAGTAA
AGCACATCTAAAACTTTTAGCGTTATTACGTAAAAAATCTTGCCAGCTTTCCCCTTCTAAAGGGCAAAAG
TGAGTATGGTGCCTATCTAACATCTCAATGGCTAAGGCGTCGAGCAAAGCCCGCTTATTTTTTACATGCC
AATACAATGTAGGCTGCTCTACACCTAGCTTCTGGGCGAGTTTACGGGTTGTTAAACCTTCGATTCCGAC
CTCATTAAGCAGCTCTAATGCGCTGTTAATCACTTTACTTTTATCTAATCTAGACATCATTAATTCCTAA
TTTTTGTTGACACTCTATCGTTGATAGAGTTATTTTACCACTCCCTATCAGTGATAGAGAAAAGAATTCA
AAAGATCTTTTAAGAAGGAGATATACATATGCGGATACTCACAGTTTCGCCGGACCAATACGAACGGTAT
CGAAGCTTCCTCAAACAGATGCACCGCCTTCGCGCGACGGTGTTCGGTGGCCGTCTCGAATGGGACGTCT
CCATCATCGCTGGGGAAGAGCGCGACCAATACGATAATTTCAAGCCGAGCTACCTTCTGGCGATTACTGA
CAGTGGGCGGGTCGCCGGATGCGTCAGACTTCTTCCGGCTTGCGGGCCTACGATGCTGGAGCAGACTTTT
TCGCAACTCCTCGAAATGGGCTCGCTCGCAGCGCATTCCGGAATGGTAGAGAGCTCTCGCTTCTGCGTCG
ACACCTCCCTCGTCTCACGGAGAGATGCGAGCCAGCTGCACCTGGCGACTCTTACCTTATTCGCCGGTAT
CATTGAATGGTCGATGGCCAGCGGCTACACGGAGATCGTCACGGCGACCGATCTTCGTTTCGAGCGCATC
CTGAAGCGTGCTGGATGGCCGATGCGCCGGCTTGGTGAACCCACCGCGATCGGCAACACCATTGCCATTG
CCGGAAGACTGCCAGCCGATCGTGCCAGCTTCGAGCAGGTTTGCCCTCCGGGCTACTATTCTATCCCCCG
GATCGACGTGGCAGCGATCAGGAGTGCCGCGTGAGGATCCAAACTCGAGTAAGGATCTCCAGGCATCAAA
TAAAACGAAAGGCTCAGTCGAAAGACTGGGCCTTTCGTTTTATCTGTTGTTTGTCGGTGAACGCTCTCTA
CTAGAGTCACACTGGCTCACCTTCGGGTGGGCCTTTCTGCGTTTATACCTAGGGATATATTCCGCTTCCT
CGCTCACTGACTCGCTACGCTCGGTCGTTCGACTGCGGCGAGCGGAAATGGCTTACGAACGGGGCGGAGA
TTTCCTGGAAGATGCCAGGAAGATACTTAACAGGGAAGTGAGAGGGCCGCGGCAAAGCCGTTTTTCCATA
GGCTCCGCCCCCCTGACAAGCATCACGAAATCTGACGCTCAAATCAGTGGTGGCGAAACCCGACAGGACT
ATAAAGATACCAGGCGTTTCCCCCTGGCGGCTCCCTCGTGCGCTCTCCTGTTCCTGCCTTTCGGTTTACC
GGTGTCATTCCGCTGTTATGGCCGCGTTTGTCTCATTCCACGCCTGACACTCAGTTCCGGGTAGGCAGTT
CGCTCCAAGCTGGACTGTATGCACGAACCCCCCGTTCAGTCCGACCGCTGCGCCTTATCCGGTAACTATC
GTCTTGAGTCCAACCCGGAAAGACATGCAAAAGCACCACTGGCAGCAGCCACTGGTAATTGATTTAGAGG
AGTTAGTCTTGAAGTCATGCGCCGGTTAAGGCTAAACTGAAAGGACAAGTTTTGGTGACTGCGCTCCTCC
AAGCCAGTTACCTCGGTTCAAAGAGTTGGTAGCTCAGAGAACCTTCGAAAAACCGCCCTGCAAGGCGGTT
TTTTCGTTTTCAGAGCAAGAGATTACGCGCAGACCAAAACGATCTCAAGAAGATCATCTTATTAATCAGA
TAAAATATTTCTAGATTTCAGTGCAATTTATCTCTTCAAATGTAGCACCTGAAGTCAGCCCCATACGATA
TAAGTTGTTACTAGTGCTTGGATTCTCACCAATAAAAAACGCCCGGCGGCAACCGAGCGTTCTGAACAAA
TCCAGATGGAGTTCTGAGGTCATTACTGGATCTATCAACAGGAGTCCAAGCGAGCTCGATATCAAATTAC
GCCCCGCCCTGCCACTCATCGCAGTACTGTTGTAATTCATTAAGCATTCTGCCGACATGGAAGCCATCAC
AAACGGCATGATGAACCTGAATCGCCAGCGGCATCAGCACCTTGTCGCCTTGCGTATAATATTTGCCCAT
GGTGAAAACGGGGGCGAAGAAGTTGTCCATATTGGCCACGTTTAAATCAAAACTGGTGAAACTCACCCAG
GGATTGGCTGAGACGAAAAACATATTCTCAATAAACCCTTTAGGGAAATAGGCCAGGTTTTCACCGTAAC
ACGCCACATCTTGCGAATATATGTG
Features (pLannotate 1.2.2; 10 found; start..end, strand, type, name):
    352..454     -  promoter       cat promoter: promoter of the E. coli cat gene encoding chloramphenicol acetyltransferase
    484..1107    -  CDS            TetR: tetracycline repressor TetR; tetR from transposon Tn10; TetR binds to the tetracycline operator tetO to inhibit transcription. This inhibition can be relieved by adding tetracycline or doxycycline.
   1126..1181    +  promoter       tetR/tetA promoters: tetR; overlapping promoters for bacterial tetR and tetA
   1219..1851    +  CDS            traI: TRAI_AGRFC - Protein inferred from homology: Swiss-Prot protein existence level 3. Required for the synthesis of OHHL (N-(3-oxohexanoyl)-L- homoserine lactone), an autoinducer molecule which binds to TraR and thus acts in the control of conjugal transfer. From Agrobacterium fabrum (strain C58 / ATCC 33970) (Agrobacterium tumefaciens (strain C58)).
   1887..1958    +  terminator     rrnB T1 terminator: transcription terminator T1 from the E. coli rrnB gene
   1974..2001    +  terminator     T7Te terminator: phage T7 early transcription terminator
   2020..2075    -  rep_origin     RSF ori (fragment): Plasmids containing the RSF 1030 origin of replication can be propagated in E. coli cells that contain additional plasmids with compatible origins.
   2163..2708    -  rep_origin     p15A ori: Plasmids containing the medium-copy-number p15A origin of replication can be propagated in E. coli cells that contain a second plasmid with the ColE1 origin.
   2822..2916    -  terminator     lambda t0 terminator: transcription terminator from phage lambda
   2940..351     -  CDS            cat (across the origin): CAT_ECOLX - Experimental evidence at protein level: Swiss-Prot protein existence level 1. This enzyme is an effector of chloramphenicol resistance in bacteria. From Escherichia coli. This protein is used as a marker in many commonly used cloning vectors, such as pACYC184.
