[The description below was written by a language model from this plasmid's Addgene catalogue record and pLannotate feature annotations shown in this document.]
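Description:
pBbA2C_Ptet::traI is a 3,245 bp bacterial expression plasmid for synthetic biology work, built on the pBbA2C backbone and propagated in E. coli. It replicates from a p15A origin, which is generally regarded as medium-copy and compatible with ColE1-type plasmids, although the catalogue entry lists the plasmid as high copy. The feature table also flags a short fragment resembling the RSF origin next to p15A, which is probably only a region of sequence similarity. Selection is by chloramphenicol, through a cat (chloramphenicol acetyltransferase) gene driven by its native promoter and followed by the lambda t0 terminator.

The payload is traI, the roughly 636 bp acyl-homoserine-lactone synthase gene from Agrobacterium tumefaciens, inserted by Gibson assembly. It sits downstream of the divergent tetR/tetA promoter region, with the Tn10 TetR repressor encoded on the opposite strand. TetR binds the tet operators and holds traI transcription off until a tetracycline-class inducer relieves repression, so synthase expression is chemically inducible. Transcription of traI ends at tandem rrnB T1 and T7Te terminators, insulating the cassette from the origin. No epitope tags or reporters are annotated.

The depositor describes the plasmid as the Tra system synthase producing 3OC8-HSL; the automated annotation's mention of a 3-oxohexanoyl lactone comes from a database entry and differs from this stated product. The construct serves as a quorum-sensing "sender" module, letting cells emit a diffusible acyl-homoserine lactone signal on induction. It comes from a toolkit developed for cyanobacterial quorum sensing and coordination between autotrophs and heterotrophs in mixed communities. The matching TraR receiver is not on this plasmid.
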