Addgene plasmid #189575: pBbA2C_Ptet::traI
Purpose: Tra synthase (3OC8-HSL)
Depositing lab: Daniel Ducat. Depositing organization: Michigan State University. Publication: Developing Cyanobacterial Quorum Sensing Toolkits: Toward Interspecies Coordination in Mixed Autotroph/Heterotroph Communities. Kokarakis EJ, Rillema R, Ducat DC, Sakkos JK. ACS Synth Biol. 2023 Jan 20;12(1):265-276. doi: 10.1021/acssynbio.2c00527. Epub 2022 Dec 27. PubMed 36573789.
Backbone
  Vector backbone: pBbA2C
  Backbone size w/o insert (bp): 3287
  Total vector size (bp): 3245
  Vector type: Bacterial Expression, Synthetic Biology
Growth in bacteria
  Bacterial resistance: Chloramphenicol, 25 μg/mL
  Growth temperature: 37°C
  Growth strain: DH5alpha
  Copy number: High Copy
Gene/Insert
  Gene/Insert name: Acyl-homoserine-lactone synthase (alt name: traI)
  Species: Agrobacterium tumefaciens
  Insert size (bp): 636
  Cloning method: Gibson Cloning
  Sequencing primers: 5′ TACCACTCCCTATCAGTGATAGAG; 3′ AAGGCCCAGTCTTTCGACTGAG
Terms and licenses: Academic/Nonprofit Terms; Industry Terms: Not Available to Industry
How to cite: pBbA2C_Ptet::traI was a gift from Daniel Ducat (Addgene plasmid # 189575 ; http://n2t.net/addgene:189575 ; RRID:Addgene_189575)
